Addgene plasmid #159955: AAV-Synapsin-mScarlet-C1-WPRE
Purpose: untargeted marker
Depositing lab: Michael Courtney. Depositing organization: Turku Bioscience Centre. Publication: Resonance energy transfer sensitises and monitors in situ switching of LOV2-based optogenetic actuators. Li LL, Klein FM, Li Greci L, Popinigis A, Freudenberg F, Courtney MJ. Nat Commun. 2020 Oct 9;11(1):5107. doi: 10.1038/s41467-020-18816-8. PubMed 33037199.
Backbone
  Vector backbone: AAV
  Backbone manufacturer: Addgene plasmid 127862
  Backbone size w/o insert (bp): 4543
  Vector type: Mammalian Expression, AAV
Growth in bacteria
  Bacterial resistance: Ampicillin, 100 μg/mL
  Growth temperature: 37°C
  Growth strain: NEB Stable
  Copy number: High Copy
Gene/Insert
  Gene/Insert name: mScarlet-C1
  Species: Synthetic
  Insert size (bp): 750
  Mutation: synthetic
  Promoter: hSyn1
  Cloning method: Restriction Enzyme; 5′ cloning site multiple; modular (not destroyed); 3′ cloning site multiple; modular (unknown if destroyed)
  Sequencing primers: 5′ 3'Syn-fwd; 3′ WPRE-
Terms and licenses: Academic/Nonprofit Terms; Industry Terms: Not Available to Industry
Depositor comments: Constructs are multipart, modular and generated iteratively.
How to cite: AAV-Synapsin-mScarlet-C1-WPRE was a gift from Michael Courtney (Addgene plasmid # 159955 ; http://n2t.net/addgene:159955 ; RRID:Addgene_159955)
