[The description below was written by a language model from this plasmid's Addgene catalogue record and pLannotate feature annotations shown in this document.]
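Description:
AAV-Synapsin-mScarlet-C1-WPRE is an adeno-associated virus transfer plasmid for neuron-restricted expression of the red fluorescent protein mScarlet in mammalian cells. It is built on an AAV backbone derived from another deposited plasmid and totals about 5.3 kb in the sequenced record. In bacteria it replicates from a high-copy ColE1/pUC-type origin and is selected with ampicillin through the β-lactamase gene and its own promoter. An f1 phage origin is also present, and short remnants of pBR322 bom and rop sequences are annotated in the backbone. It is propagated in a recombination-deficient strain, a common precaution for repeat-containing ITR plasmids.

The expression cassette lies between AAV2 inverted terminal repeats, which are the cis elements required for replication and packaging of the intervening DNA into AAV particles. The 3′ ITR is annotated in full, whereas the 5′ ITR is detected only as two short fragments in the feature table, which may reflect annotation or sequencing difficulty in this structured region. Within the ITRs, the human synapsin I promoter drives the synthetic mScarlet coding sequence. This is followed directly by a multiple cloning site in the "C1" arrangement, which would allow a protein of interest to be fused to the C-terminus of mScarlet. A WPRE downstream enhances transcript stability and expression, and the human growth hormone polyadenylation signal terminates the transcript.

The depositor describes it as an untargeted marker, meaning mScarlet carries no localisation signal. It belongs to a modular, iteratively assembled construct series associated with work on LOV2-based optogenetic actuators. The record does not specify a serotype or packaging system.
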