Features (pLannotate 1.2.2; 16 found; start..end, strand, type, name):
     12..39      +  repeat_region  AAV2 ITR (fragment): inverted terminal repeat of adeno-associated virus serotype 2 inverted
     68..95      +  repeat_region  AAV2 ITR (fragment): inverted terminal repeat of adeno-associated virus serotype 2 inverted
    175..622     +  promoter       hSyn promoter: human synapsin I promoter; confers neuron-specific expression (Kügler et al., 2003)
    658..1353    +  CDS            mScarlet: mScarlet is a basic (constitutively fluorescent) red fluorescent protein published in 2016, derived from synthetic construct. It has moderate acid sensitivity.
   1354..1419    +  misc_feature   MCS: multiple cloning site
   1439..2027    +  misc_feature   WPRE: woodchuck hepatitis virus posttranscriptional regulatory element
   2035..2053    +  misc_feature   MCS (fragment): multiple cloning site
   2057..2533    +  polyA_signal   hGH poly(A) signal: human growth hormone polyadenylation signal
   2573..2713    +  repeat_region  AAV2 ITR: inverted terminal repeat of adeno-associated virus serotype 2 inverted
   2718..2769    -  misc_feature   bom (fragment): basis of mobility region from pBR322
   2788..3243    +  rep_origin     f1 ori (sequence partly withheld): f1 bacteriophage origin of replication; arrow indicates direction of (+) strand synthesis
   3244..3293    -  misc_feature   bom (fragment): basis of mobility region from pBR322
   3395..3430    -  CDS            rop (fragment): Rop protein, which maintains plasmids at low copy number; rop
   3525..3629    +  promoter       AmpR promoter: bla
   3630..4490    +  CDS            AmpR: β-lactamase; bla; confers resistance to ampicillin, carbenicillin, and related antibiotics
   4661..5249    +  rep_origin     ori: high-copy-number ColE1/pMB1/pBR322/pUC origin of replication
>Addgene plasmid #159955 | AAV-Synapsin-mScarlet-C1-WPRE | addgene full sequence | sequence record 315043 | Addgene NGS Result
CCTGCAGGCAGCTGCGCGCTCGCTCGCTCACTGAGGCCGCCCGGGCGTCGGGCGACCTTTGGTCGCCCGG
CCTCAGTGAGCGAGCGAGCGCGCAGAGAGGGAGTGGCCAACTCCATCACTAGGGGTTCCTGCGGCCGCAC
GCGTGTGTCTAGACTGCAGAGGGCCCTGCGTATGAGTGCAAGTGGGTTTTAGGACCAGGATGAGGCGGGG
TGGGGGTGCCTACCTGACGACCGACCCCGACCCACTGGACAAGCACCCAACCCCCATTCCCCAAATTGCG
CATCCCCTATCAGAGAGGGGGAGGGGAAACAGGATGCGGCGAGGCGCGTGCGCACTGCCAGCTTCAGCAC
CGCGGACAGTGCCTTCGCCCCCGCCTGGCGGCGCGCGCCACCGCCGCCTCAGCACTGAAGGCGCGCTGAC
GTCACTCGCCGGTCCCCCGCAAACTCCCCTTCCCGGCCACCTTGGTCGCGTCCGCGCCGCCGCCGGCCCA
GCCGGACCGCACCACGCGAGGCGCGAGATAGGGGGGCACGGGCGCGACCATCTGCGCTGCGGCGCCGGCG
ACTCAGCGCTGCCTCAGTCTGCGGTGGGCAGCGGAGGAGTCGTGTCGTGCCTGAGAGCGCAGTCGAGAAG
GTACAGCTAGCGCTACCGGTCGCCACCATGGTGAGCAAGGGCGAGGCAGTGATCAAGGAGTTCATGCGGT
TCAAGGTGCACATGGAGGGCTCCATGAACGGCCACGAGTTCGAGATCGAGGGCGAGGGCGAGGGCCGCCC
CTACGAGGGCACCCAGACCGCCAAGCTGAAGGTGACCAAGGGTGGCCCCCTGCCCTTCTCCTGGGACATC
CTGTCCCCTCAGTTCATGTACGGCTCCAGGGCCTTCACCAAGCACCCCGCCGACATCCCCGACTACTATA
AGCAGTCCTTCCCCGAGGGCTTCAAGTGGGAGCGCGTGATGAACTTCGAGGACGGCGGCGCCGTGACCGT
GACCCAGGACACCTCCCTGGAGGACGGCACCCTGATCTACAAGGTGAAGCTCCGCGGCACCAACTTCCCT
CCTGACGGCCCCGTAATGCAGAAGAAGACAATGGGCTGGGAAGCGTCCACCGAGCGGTTGTACCCCGAGG
ACGGCGTGCTGAAGGGCGACATTAAGATGGCCCTGCGCCTGAAGGACGGCGGCCGCTACCTGGCGGACTT
CAAGACCACCTACAAGGCCAAGAAGCCCGTGCAGATGCCCGGCGCCTACAACGTCGACCGCAAGTTGGAC
ATCACCTCCCACAACGAGGACTACACCGTGGTGGAACAGTACGAACGCTCCGAGGGCCGCCACTCCACCG
GCGGCATGGACGAGCTGTACAAGTCCGGACTCAGATCTCGAGCTCAAGCTTCGAATTCTGCAGTCGACGG
TACCGCGGGCCCGGGATCCGCGGCCGCTAGATAACTGAAATCAACCTCTGGATTACAAAATTTGTGAAAG
ATTGACTGGTATTCTTAACTATGTTGCTCCTTTTACGCTATGTGGATACGCTGCTTTAATGCCTTTGTAT
CATGCTATTGCTTCCCGTATGGCCTTCATTTTCTCCTCCTTGTATAAATCCTGGTTGCTGTCTCTTTATG
AGGAGTTGTGGCCCGTTGTCAGGCAACGTGGCGTGGTGTGCACTGTGTTTGCTGACGCAACCCCCACTGG
TTGGGGCATTGCCACCACCTGTCAGCTCCTTTCCGGGACTTTCGCTTTCCCCCTCCCTATTGCCACGGCG
GAACTCATCGCCGCCTGCCTTGCCCGCTGCTGGACAGGGGCTCGGCTGTTGGGCACTGACAATTCCGTGG
TGTTGTCGGGGAAATCATCGTCCTTTCCTTGGCTGCTCGCCTATGTTGCCACCTGGATTCTGCGCGGGAC
GTCCTTCTGCTACGTCCCTTCGGCCCTCAATCCAGCGGACCTTCCTTCCCGCGGCCTGCTGCCGGCTCTG
CGGCCTCTTCCGCGTCTTCGCCTTCGCCCTCAGACGAGTCGGATCTCCCTTTGGGCCGCCTCCCCGCATC
GATTGTACCGCGGGCCCGGGATCTACGGGTGGCATCCCTGTGACCCCTCCCCAGTGCCTCTCCTGGCCCT
GGAAGTTGCCACTCCAGTGCCCACCAGCCTTGTCCTAATAAAATTAAGTTGCATCATTTTGTCTGACTAG
GTGTCCTTCTATAATATTATGGGGTGGAGGGGGGTGGTATGGAGCAAGGGGCAAGTTGGGAAGACAACCT
GTAGGGCCTGCGGGGTCTATTGGGAACCAAGCTGGAGTGCAGTGGCACAATCTTGGCTCACTGCAATCTC
CGCCTCCTGGGTTCAAGCGATTCTCCTGCCTCAGCCTCCCGAGTTGTTGGGATTCCAGGCATGCATGACC
AGGCTCAGCTAATTTTTGTTTTTTTGGTAGAGACGGGGTTTCACCATATTGGCCAGGCTGGTCTCCAACT
CCTAATCTCAGGTGATCTACCCACCTTGGCCTCCCAAATTGCTGGGATTACAGGCGTGAACCACTGCTCC
CTTCCCTGTCCTTCTGATTTTGTAGGTAACCACGTGCGGACCGAGCGGCCGCAGGAACCCCTAGTGATGG
AGTTGGCCACTCCCTCTCTGCGCGCTCGCTCGCTCACTGAGGCCGGGCGACCAAAGGTCGCCCGACGCCC
GGGCTTTGCCCGGGCGGCCTCAGTGAGCGAGCGAGCGCGCAGCTGCCTGCAGGGGCGCCTGATGCGGTAT
TTTCTCCTTACGCATCTGTGCGGTATTTCACACCGCATA
[95 nt withheld, positions 2770-2864]
T
[46 nt withheld, positions 2866-2911]
C
[141 nt withheld, positions 2913-3053]
CCTTTGACGTTGGAGTCCACGTTCTTT
[37 nt withheld, positions 3081-3117]
ACTCTATCTCGGGCTATTCTTTTGATTTATAAGGGATTTTGCCGATTTCGGTCTATTGGTTAAAAAATGA
GCTGATTTAACAAAAATTTAACGCGAATTTTAACAAAATATTAACGTTTACAATTTTATGGTGCACTCTC
AGTACAATCTGCTCTGATGCCGCATAGTTAAGCCAGCCCCGACACCCGCCAACACCCGCTGACGCGCCCT
GACGGGCTTGTCTGCTCCCGGCATCCGCTTACAGACAAGCTGTGACCGTCTCCGGGAGCTGCATGTGTCA
GAGGTTTTCACCGTCATCACCGAAACGCGCGAGACGAAAGGGCCTCGTGATACGCCTATTTTTATAGGTT
AATGTCATGATAATAATGGTTTCTTAGACGTCAGGTGGCACTTTTCGGGGAAATGTGCGCGGAACCCCTA
TTTGTTTATTTTTCTAAATACATTCAAATATGTATCCGCTCATGAGACAATAACCCTGATAAATGCTTCA
ATAATATTGAAAAAGGAAGAGTATGAGTATTCAACATTTCCGTGTCGCCCTTATTCCCTTTTTTGCGGCA
TTTTGCCTTCCTGTTTTTGCTCACCCAGAAACGCTGGTGAAAGTAAAAGATGCTGAAGATCAGTTGGGTG
CACGAGTGGGTTACATCGAACTGGATCTCAACAGCGGTAAGATCCTTGAGAGTTTTCGCCCCGAAGAACG
TTTTCCAATGATGAGCACTTTTAAAGTTCTGCTATGTGGCGCGGTATTATCCCGTATTGACGCCGGGCAA
GAGCAACTCGGTCGCCGCATACACTATTCTCAGAATGACTTGGTTGAGTACTCACCAGTCACAGAAAAGC
ATCTTACGGATGGCATGACAGTAAGAGAATTATGCAGTGCTGCCATAACCATGAGTGATAACACTGCGGC
CAACTTACTTCTGACAACGATCGGAGGACCGAAGGAGCTAACCGCTTTTTTGCACAACATGGGGGATCAT
GTAACTCGCCTTGATCGTTGGGAACCGGAGCTGAATGAAGCCATACCAAACGACGAGCGTGACACCACGA
TGCCTGTAGCAATGGCAACAACGTTGCGCAAACTATTAACTGGCGAACTACTTACTCTAGCTTCCCGGCA
ACAATTAATAGACTGGATGGAGGCGGATAAAGTTGCAGGACCACTTCTGCGCTCGGCCCTTCCGGCTGGC
TGGTTTATTGCTGATAAATCTGGAGCCGGTGAGCGTGGGTCTCGCGGTATCATTGCAGCACTGGGGCCAG
ATGGTAAGCCCTCCCGTATCGTAGTTATCTACACGACGGGGAGTCAGGCAACTATGGATGAACGAAATAG
ACAGATCGCTGAGATAGGTGCCTCACTGATTAAGCATTGGTAACTGTCAGACCAAGTTTACTCATATATA
CTTTAGATTGATTTAAAACTTCATTTTTAATTTAAAAGGATCTAGGTGAAGATCCTTTTTGATAATCTCA
TGACCAAAATCCCTTAACGTGAGTTTTCGTTCCACTGAGCGTCAGACCCCGTAGAAAAGATCAAAGGATC
TTCTTGAGATCCTTTTTTTCTGCGCGTAATCTGCTGCTTGCAAACAAAAAAACCACCGCTACCAGCGGTG
GTTTGTTTGCCGGATCAAGAGCTACCAACTCTTTTTCCGAAGGTAACTGGCTTCAGCAGAGCGCAGATAC
CAAATACTGTTCTTCTAGTGTAGCCGTAGTTAGGCCACCACTTCAAGAACTCTGTAGCACCGCCTACATA
CCTCGCTCTGCTAATCCTGTTACCAGTGGCTGCTGCCAGTGGCGATAAGTCGTGTCTTACCGGGTTGGAC
TCAAGACGATAGTTACCGGATAAGGCGCAGCGGTCGGGCTGAACGGGGGGTTCGTGCACACAGCCCAGCT
TGGAGCGAACGACCTACACCGAACTGAGATACCTACAGCGTGAGCTATGAGAAAGCGCCACGCTTCCCGA
AGGGAGAAAGGCGGACAGGTATCCGGTAAGCGGCAGGGTCGGAACAGGAGAGCGCACGAGGGAGCTTCCA
GGGGGAAACGCCTGGTATCTTTATAGTCCTGTCGGGTTTCGCCACCTCTGACTTGAGCGTCGATTTTTGT
GATGCTCGTCAGGGGGGCGGAGCCTATGGAAAAACGCCAGCAACGCGGCCTTTTTACGGTTCCTGGCCTT
TTGCTGGCCTTTTGCTCACATGT
